Addgene plasmid #155063: pLCHKO_TK1_HPRT1_Lb_5
Purpose: Lentiviral plasmid for expressing U6 driven multiplexed hybrid guide (hg)RNA targeting TK1 using SpCas9 and four intergenic sites & HPRT1 using LbCas12a (CHyMErA system)
Depositing lab: Benjamin Blencowe & Jason Moffat. Depositing organization: University of Toronto. Publication: Genetic interaction mapping and exon-resolution functional genomics with a hybrid Cas9-Cas12a platform. Gonatopoulos-Pournatzis T, Aregger M, Brown KR, Farhangmehr S, Braunschweig U, Ward HN, Ha KCH, Weiss A, Billmann M, Durbic T, Myers CL, Blencowe BJ, Moffat J. Nat Biotechnol. 2020 May;38(5):638-648. doi: 10.1038/s41587-020-0437-z. Epub 2020 Mar 16. PubMed 32249828.
Backbone
  Vector backbone: pLCHKO
  Backbone size w/o insert (bp): 7481
  Vector type: Mammalian Expression, Lentiviral, CRISPR
  Selectable markers: Puromycin
Growth in bacteria
  Bacterial resistance: Ampicillin, 100 μg/mL
  Growth temperature: 30°C
  Growth strain: NEB Stable
  Copy number: High Copy
Gene/Insert
  Gene/Insert name: (hg)RNA targeting TK1 using SpCas9 and four intergenic sites & HPRT1 using LbCas12a
  gRNA/shRNA sequence: GCTGTCATAGGCATCGACGAgtttcagagctatgctggaaacagcatagcaagttgaaataaggctagtccgttatcaacttgaaaaagtggcaccgagtcggtgctaatttctactaagtgtagatGAGCCTAACAAACAACCCCACAAtaatttctactaagtgtagatAATGACTGAACAATAACCAGTTCtaatttctactaagtgtagatAGTTTAATATTGCCAGCCTCTCCtaatttctactaagtgtagatATACTGATTGTCATGCTTTATTGtaatttctactaagtgtagatTAGCCCCCCTTGAGCACACAGAG
  Species: H. sapiens (human)
  Insert size (bp): 326
  Promoter: U6
  Cloning method: Restriction Enzyme; 5′ cloning site BfuAI (destroyed during cloning); 3′ cloning site BfuAI (destroyed during cloning)
  Sequencing primers: 5′ actatcatatgcttaccgtaac
Terms and licenses: Academic/Nonprofit Terms; Industry Terms: Not Available to Industry
Depositor comments: U6-driven hgRNA cassette encoded on anti-sense strand
How to cite: pLCHKO_TK1_HPRT1_Lb_5 was a gift from Benjamin Blencowe & Jason Moffat (Addgene plasmid # 155063 ; http://n2t.net/addgene:155063 ; RRID:Addgene_155063)
