[The description below was written by a language model from this plasmid's Addgene catalogue record and pLannotate feature annotations shown in this document.]
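Description:
pLCHKO_TK1_HPRT1_Lb_5 is a third-generation-style, self-inactivating HIV-1 lentiviral CRISPR vector built on the pLCHKO backbone for use in the CHyMErA system, which combines SpCas9 and LbCas12a in the same cell. In bacteria it is maintained through a high-copy ColE1/pUC-type origin and selected with ampicillin (AmpR); an f1 origin, an SV40 origin and residual lac/lacZα cloning-vector fragments are also annotated. The viral portion consists of an RSV promoter fused to a truncated 5' LTR, the Ψ packaging signal with a partial gag region, the RRE for Rev-dependent export of the genomic RNA, a cPPT/CTS, a WPRE, and a ΔU3 3' LTR followed by an SV40 polyadenylation signal. Within the provirus, a human PGK promoter drives puromycin N-acetyltransferase, allowing selection of transduced mammalian cells.

The payload is a 326 bp hybrid guide (hg)RNA cassette transcribed from a human U6 Pol III promoter. The feature table shows the promoter and the SpCas9 tracrRNA scaffold on the minus strand, consistent with the depositor's note that the cassette is antisense relative to the viral genome. The single transcript carries an SpCas9 guide against human TK1 with its scaffold, followed by an array of five LbCas12a guides, each preceded by a Cas12a direct repeat: four target intergenic sites and the last targets HPRT1. The RNA-processing activity of Cas12a is expected to release the individual guides from the fusion transcript. The nucleases themselves are not encoded here and must be supplied separately. The arrangement appears suited to testing multiplexed editing and positional effects within Cas12a arrays, since TK1 and HPRT1 are drug-selectable loci, although the record does not state the specific assay.
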