Features (pLannotate 1.2.2; 27 found; start..end, strand, type, name):
    650..742     +  CDS            lacI (fragment): lac repressor; lacI; The lac repressor binds to the lac operator to inhibit transcription in E. coli. This inhibition can be relieved by adding lactose or isopropyl-β-D-thiogalactopyranoside (IPTG).
    755..776     +  protein_bind   CAP binding site: CAP binding activates transcription in the presence of cAMP. E. coli catabolite activator protein
    791..821     +  promoter       lac promoter: promoter for the E. coli lac operon
    829..845     +  protein_bind   lac operator: The lac repressor binds to the lac operator to inhibit transcription in E. coli. This inhibition can be relieved by adding lactose or isopropyl-β-D-thiogalactopyranoside (IPTG). lac repressor encoded by lacI
    890..908     +  promoter       T3 promoter: promoter for bacteriophage T3 RNA polymerase
    936..1162    +  promoter       RSV promoter: Rous sarcoma virus enhancer/promoter
   1163..1343    +  LTR            5' LTR (truncated): truncated 5' long terminal repeat (LTR) from HIV-1
   1390..1515    +  misc_feature   HIV-1 Ψ: packaging signal of human immunodeficiency virus type 1
   1499..1862    +  CDS            HIV-1 gag (fragment): gag protein from human immunodeficiency virus 1; gag
   2008..2241    +  misc_feature   RRE: The Rev response element (RRE) of HIV-1 allows for Rev-dependent mRNA export from the nucleus to the cytoplasm.
   2618..2644    +  CDS            Rev (fragment): human immunodeficiency virus 1 (HIV-1) Rev protein; rev; enhances nuclear export of unspliced and incompletely spliced viral mRNAs
   2882..2949    -  misc_RNA       tracrRNA (fragment): trans-activating CRISPR RNA for the Streptococcus pyogenes CRISPR/Cas9 system
   2997..3237    -  promoter       U6 promoter: RNA polymerase III promoter for human U6 snRNA
   3279..3396    +  misc_feature   cPPT/CTS: central polypurine tract and central termination sequence of HIV-1
   3455..3955    +  promoter       hPGK promoter: human phosphoglycerate kinase 1 promoter
   3977..4576    +  CDS            PuroR (fragment): puromycin N-acetyltransferase; pac from Streptomyces; confers resistance to puromycin
   4592..5180    +  misc_feature   WPRE: woodchuck hepatitis virus posttranscriptional regulatory element
   5231..5250    +  misc_feature   cPPT/CTS (fragment): central polypurine tract and central termination sequence of HIV-1
   5252..5485    +  LTR            3' LTR (ΔU3): self-inactivating 3' long terminal repeat (LTR) from HIV-1
   5563..5684    +  polyA_signal   SV40 poly(A) signal: SV40 polyadenylation signal
   5724..5859    +  rep_origin     SV40 ori: SV40 origin of replication
   5880..5898    -  promoter       T7 promoter: promoter for bacteriophage T7 RNA polymerase
   5906..6061    +  CDS            lacZα (fragment): LacZα fragment of β-galactosidase; lacZ fragment
   6066..6494    +  rep_origin     f1 ori (sequence partly withheld): f1 bacteriophage origin of replication; arrow indicates direction of (+) strand synthesis
   6547..6651    +  promoter       AmpR promoter: bla
   6652..7512    +  CDS            AmpR: β-lactamase; bla; confers resistance to ampicillin, carbenicillin, and related antibiotics
   7683..467     +  rep_origin     ori (across the origin): high-copy-number ColE1/pMB1/pBR322/pUC origin of replication
>Addgene plasmid #155063 | pLCHKO_TK1_HPRT1_Lb_5 | addgene full sequence | sequence record 308581 | Addgene NGS Result
GCAGAGCGCAGATACCAAATACTGTTCTTCTAGTGTAGCCGTAGTTAGGCCACCACTTCAAGAACTCTGT
AGCACCGCCTACATACCTCGCTCTGCTAATCCTGTTACCAGTGGCTGCTGCCAGTGGCGATAAGTCGTGT
CTTACCGGGTTGGACTCAAGACGATAGTTACCGGATAAGGCGCAGCGGTCGGGCTGAACGGGGGGTTCGT
GCACACAGCCCAGCTTGGAGCGAACGACCTACACCGAACTGAGATACCTACAGCGTGAGCTATGAGAAAG
CGCCACGCTTCCCGAAGGGAGAAAGGCGGACAGGTATCCGGTAAGCGGCAGGGTCGGAACAGGAGAGCGC
ACGAGGGAGCTTCCAGGGGGAAACGCCTGGTATCTTTATAGTCCTGTCGGGTTTCGCCACCTCTGACTTG
AGCGTCGATTTTTGTGATGCTCGTCAGGGGGGCGGAGCCTATGGAAAAACGCCAGCAACGCGGCCTTTTT
ACGGTTCCTGGCCTTTTGCTGGCCTTTTGCTCACATGTTCTTTCCTGCGTTATCCCCTGATTCTGTGGAT
AACCGTATTACCGCCTTTGAGTGAGCTGATACCGCTCGCCGCAGCCGAACGACCGAGCGCAGCGAGTCAG
TGAGCGAGGAAGCGGAAGAGCGCCCAATACGCAAACCGCCTCTCCCCGCGCGTTGGCCGATTCATTAATG
CAGCTGGCACGACAGGTTTCCCGACTGGAAAGCGGGCAGTGAGCGCAACGCAATTAATGTGAGTTAGCTC
ACTCATTAGGCACCCCAGGCTTTACACTTTATGCTTCCGGCTCGTATGTTGTGTGGAATTGTGAGCGGAT
AACAATTTCACACAGGAAACAGCTATGACCATGATTACGCCAAGCGCGCAATTAACCCTCACTAAAGGGA
ACAAAAGCTGGAGCTGCAAGCTTAATGTAGTCTTATGCAATACTCTTGTAGTCTTGCAACATGGTAACGA
TGAGTTAGCAACATGCCTTACAAGGAGAGAAAAAGCACCGTGCATGCCGATTGGTGGAAGTAAGGTGGTA
CGATCGTGCCTTATTAGGAAGGCAACAGACGGGTCTGACATGGATTGGACGAACCACTGAATTGCCGCAT
TGCAGAGATATTGTATTTAAGTGCCTAGCTCGATACATAAACGGGTCTCTCTGGTTAGACCAGATCTGAG
CCTGGGAGCTCTCTGGCTAACTAGGGAACCCACTGCTTAAGCCTCAATAAAGCTTGCCTTGAGTGCTTCA
AGTAGTGTGTGCCCGTCTGTTGTGTGACTCTGGTAACTAGAGATCCCTCAGACCCTTTTAGTCAGTGTGG
AAAATCTCTAGCAGTGGCGCCCGAACAGGGACTTGAAAGCGAAAGGGAAACCAGAGGAGCTCTCTCGACG
CAGGACTCGGCTTGCTGAAGCGCGCACGGCAAGAGGCGAGGGGCGGCGACTGGTGAGTACGCCAAAAATT
TTGACTAGCGGAGGCTAGAAGGAGAGAGATGGGTGCGAGAGCGTCAGTATTAAGCGGGGGAGAATTAGAT
CGCGATGGGAAAAAATTCGGTTAAGGCCAGGGGGAAAGAAAAAATATAAATTAAAACATATAGTATGGGC
AAGCAGGGAGCTAGAACGATTCGCAGTTAATCCTGGCCTGTTAGAAACATCAGAAGGCTGTAGACAAATA
CTGGGACAGCTACAACCATCCCTTCAGACAGGATCAGAAGAACTTAGATCATTATATAATACAGTAGCAA
CCCTCTATTGTGTGCATCAAAGGATAGAGATAAAAGACACCAAGGAAGCTTTAGACAAGATAGAGGAAGA
GCAAAACAAAAGTAAGACCACCGCACAGCAAGCGGCCGCTGATCTTCAGACCTGGAGGAGGAGATATGAG
GGACAATTGGAGAAGTGAATTATATAAATATAAAGTAGTAAAAATTGAACCATTAGGAGTAGCACCCACC
AAGGCAAAGAGAAGAGTGGTGCAGAGAGAAAAAAGAGCAGTGGGAATAGGAGCTTTGTTCCTTGGGTTCT
TGGGAGCAGCAGGAAGCACTATGGGCGCAGCGTCAATGACGCTGACGGTACAGGCCAGACAATTATTGTC
TGGTATAGTGCAGCAGCAGAACAATTTGCTGAGGGCTATTGAGGCGCAACAGCATCTGTTGCAACTCACA
GTCTGGGGCATCAAGCAGCTCCAGGCAAGAATCCTGGCTGTGGAAAGATACCTAAAGGATCAACAGCTCC
TGGGGATTTGGGGTTGCTCTGGAAAACTCATTTGCACCACTGCTGTGCCTTGGAATGCTAGTTGGAGTAA
TAAATCTCTGGAACAGATTTGGAATCACACGACCTGGATGGAGTGGGACAGAGAAATTAACAATTACACA
AGCTTAATACACTCCTTAATTGAAGAATCGCAAAACCAGCAAGAAAAGAATGAACAAGAATTATTGGAAT
TAGATAAATGGGCAAGTTTGTGGAATTGGTTTAACATAACAAATTGGCTGTGGTATATAAAATTATTCAT
AATGATAGTAGGAGGCTTGGTAGGTTTAAGAATAGTTTTTGCTGTACTTTCTATAGTGAATAGAGTTAGG
CAGGGATATTCACCATTATCGTTTCAGACCCACCTCCCAACCCCGAGGGGACCCAGAGAATTCAAAAAAA
ACTCTGTGTGCTCAAGGGGGGCTAATCTACACTTAGTAGAAATTACAATAAAGCATGACAATCAGTATAT
CTACACTTAGTAGAAATTAGGAGAGGCTGGCAATATTAAACTATCTACACTTAGTAGAAATTAGAACTGG
TTATTGTTCAGTCATTATCTACACTTAGTAGAAATTATTGTGGGGTTGTTTGTTAGGCTCATCTACACTT
AGTAGAAATTAGCACCGACTCGGTGCCACTTTTTCAAGTTGATAACGGACTAGCCTTATTTCAACTTGCT
ATGCTGTTTCCAGCATAGCTCTGAAACTCGTCGATGCCTATGACAGCCGGTACCTCGTCCTTTCCACAAG
ATATATAAAGCCAAGAAATCGAAATACTTTCAAGTTACGGTAAGCATATGATAGTCCATTTTAAAACATA
ATTTTAAAACTGCAAACTACCCAAGAAATTATTACTTTCTACGTCACGTATTTTGTACTAATATCTTTGT
GTTTACAGTCAAATTAATTCTAATTATCTCTCTAACAGCCTTGTATCGTATATGCAAATATGAAGGAATC
ATGGGAAATAGGCCCTCGAATTCTAGATCTTGAGACAAATGGCAGTATTCATCCACAATTTTAAAAGAAA
AGGGGGGATTGGGGGGTACAGTGCAGGGGAAAGAATAGTAGACATAATAGCAACAGACATACAAACTAAA
GAATTACAAAAACAAATTACAAAAATTCAAAATTTTCGGGTTTATTACAGGGACAGCAGAGATCCACTTT
GGCGCCGGCTCGAGGGGGCCCGGGTTGCGCCTTTTCCAAGGCAGCCCTGGGTTTGCGCAGGGACGCGGCT
GCTCTGGGCGTGGTTCCGGGAAACGCAGCGGCGCCGACCCTGGGTCTCGCACATTCTTCACGTCCGTTCG
CAGCGTCACCCGGATCTTCGCCGCTACCCTTGTGGGCCCCCCGGCGACGCTTCCTGCTCCGCCCCTAAGT
CGGGAAGGTTCCTTGCGGTTCGCGGCGTGCCGGACGTGACAAACGGAAGCCGCAGCTCACACTAGTACCC
TCGCAGACGGACAGCGCCAGGGAGCAATGGCAGCGCGCCGACCGCGATGGGCTGTGGCCAATAGCGGCTG
CTCAGCAGGGCGCGCCGAGAGCAGCGGCCGGGAAGGGGCGGTGCGGGAGGCGGGGTGTGGGGCGGTAGTG
TGGGCCCTGTTCCTGCCCGCGCGGTGTTCCGCATTCTGCAAGCCTCCGGAGCGCACGTCGGCAGTCGGCT
CCCTCGTTGACCGAATCACCGACCTCTCTCCCCAGGGGGATCCACCGGAGCTTACCATGACCGAGTACAA
GCCCACGGTGCGCCTCGCCACCCGCGACGACGTCCCCAGGGCCGTACGCACCCTCGCCGCCGCGTTCGCC
GACTACCCCGCCACGCGCCACACCGTCGATCCGGACCGCCACATCGAGCGGGTCACCGAGCTGCAAGAAC
TCTTCCTCACGCGCGTCGGGCTCGACATCGGCAAGGTGTGGGTCGCGGACGACGGCGCCGCCGTGGCGGT
CTGGACCACGCCGGAGAGCGTCGAAGCGGGGGCGGTGTTCGCCGAGATCGGCCCGCGCATGGCCGAGTTG
AGCGGTTCCCGGCTGGCCGCGCAGCAACAGATGGAAGGCCTCCTGGCGCCGCACCGGCCCAAGGAGCCCG
CGTGGTTCCTGGCCACCGTCGGTGTTTCGCCCGACCACCAGGGCAAGGGTCTGGGCAGCGCCGTCGTGCT
CCCCGGAGTGGAGGCGGCCGAGCGCGCCGGGGTGCCCGCCTTCCTGGAGACCTCCGCGCCCCGCAACCTC
CCCTTCTACGAGCGGCTCGGCTTCACCGTCACCGCCGACGTCGAGGTGCCCGAAGGACCGCGCACCTGGT
GCATGACCCGCAAGCCCGGTGCCTGAACGCGTTAAGTCGACAATCAACCTCTGGATTACAAAATTTGTGA
AAGATTGACTGGTATTCTTAACTATGTTGCTCCTTTTACGCTATGTGGATACGCTGCTTTAATGCCTTTG
TATCATGCTATTGCTTCCCGTATGGCTTTCATTTTCTCCTCCTTGTATAAATCCTGGTTGCTGTCTCTTT
ATGAGGAGTTGTGGCCCGTTGTCAGGCAACGTGGCGTGGTGTGCACTGTGTTTGCTGACGCAACCCCCAC
TGGTTGGGGCATTGCCACCACCTGTCAGCTCCTTTCCGGGACTTTCGCTTTCCCCCTCCCTATTGCCACG
GCGGAACTCATCGCCGCCTGCCTTGCCCGCTGCTGGACAGGGGCTCGGCTGTTGGGCACTGACAATTCCG
TGGTGTTGTCGGGGAAATCATCGTCCTTTCCTTGGCTGCTCGCCTGTGTTGCCACCTGGATTCTGCGCGG
GACGTCCTTCTGCTACGTCCCTTCGGCCCTCAATCCAGCGGACCTTCCTTCCCGCGGCCTGCTGCCGGCT
CTGCGGCCTCTTCCGCGTCTTCGCCTTCGCCCTCAGACGAGTCGGATCTCCCTTTGGGCCGCCTCCCCGC
GTCGACTTTAAGACCAATGACTTACAAGGCAGCTGTAGATCTTAGCCACTTTTTAAAAGAAAAGGGGGGA
CTGGAAGGGCTAATTCACTCCCAACGAAGACAAGATCTGCTTTTTGCTTGTACTGGGTCTCTCTGGTTAG
ACCAGATCTGAGCCTGGGAGCTCTCTGGCTAACTAGGGAACCCACTGCTTAAGCCTCAATAAAGCTTGCC
TTGAGTGCTTCAAGTAGTGTGTGCCCGTCTGTTGTGTGACTCTGGTAACTAGAGATCCCTCAGACCCTTT
TAGTCAGTGTGGAAAATCTCTAGCAGTACGTATAGTAGTTCATGTCATCTTATTATTCAGTATTTATAAC
TTGCAAAGAAATGAATATCAGAGAGTGAGAGGAACTTGTTTATTGCAGCTTATAATGGTTACAAATAAAG
CAATAGCATCACAAATTTCACAAATAAAGCATTTTTTTCACTGCATTCTAGTTGTGGTTTGTCCAAACTC
ATCAATGTATCTTATCATGTCTGGCTCTAGCTATCCCGCCCCTAACTCCGCCCATCCCGCCCCTAACTCC
GCCCAGTTCCGCCCATTCTCCGCCCCATGGCTGACTAATTTTTTTTATTTATGCAGAGGCCGAGGCCGCC
TCGGCCTCTGAGCTATTCCAGAAGTAGTGAGGAGGCTTTTTTGGAGGCCTAGGGACGTACCCAATTCGCC
CTATAGTGAGTCGTATTACGCGCGCTCACTGGCCGTCGTTTTACAACGTCGTGACTGGGAAAACCCTGGC
GTTACCCAACTTAATCGCCTTGCAGCACATCCCCCTTTCGCCAGCTGGCGTAATAGCGAAGAGGCCCGCA
CCGATCGCCCTTCCCAACAGTTGCGCAGCCTGAATGGCGAATGGG
[124 nt withheld, positions 6066-6189]
C
[91 nt withheld, positions 6191-6281]
A
[49 nt withheld, positions 6283-6331]
CCTTTGACGTTGGAGTCCACGTTCTTT
[37 nt withheld, positions 6359-6395]
ACCCTATCTCGGTCTATTCTTTTGATTTATAAGGGATTTTGCCGATTTCGGCCTATTGGTTAAAAAATGA
GCTGATTTAACAAAAATTTAACGCGAATTTTAACAAAATATTAACGCTTACAATTTAGGTGGCACTTTTC
GGGGAAATGTGCGCGGAACCCCTATTTGTTTATTTTTCTAAATACATTCAAATATGTATCCGCTCATGAG
ACAATAACCCTGATAAATGCTTCAATAATATTGAAAAAGGAAGAGTATGAGTATTCAACATTTCCGTGTC
GCCCTTATTCCCTTTTTTGCGGCATTTTGCCTTCCTGTTTTTGCTCACCCAGAAACGCTGGTGAAAGTAA
AAGATGCTGAAGATCAGTTGGGTGCACGAGTGGGTTACATCGAACTGGATCTCAACAGCGGTAAGATCCT
TGAGAGTTTTCGCCCCGAAGAACGTTTTCCAATGATGAGCACTTTTAAAGTTCTGCTATGTGGCGCGGTA
TTATCCCGTATTGACGCCGGGCAAGAGCAACTCGGTCGCCGCATACACTATTCTCAGAATGACTTGGTTG
AGTACTCACCAGTCACAGAAAAGCATCTTACGGATGGCATGACAGTAAGAGAATTATGCAGTGCTGCCAT
AACCATGAGTGATAACACTGCGGCCAACTTACTTCTGACAACGATCGGAGGACCGAAGGAGCTAACCGCT
TTTTTGCACAACATGGGGGATCATGTAACTCGCCTTGATCGTTGGGAACCGGAGCTGAATGAAGCCATAC
CAAACGACGAGCGTGACACCACGATGCCTGTAGCAATGGCAACAACGTTGCGCAAACTATTAACTGGCGA
ACTACTTACTCTAGCTTCCCGGCAACAATTAATAGACTGGATGGAGGCGGATAAAGTTGCAGGACCACTT
CTGCGCTCGGCCCTTCCGGCTGGCTGGTTTATTGCTGATAAATCTGGAGCCGGTGAGCGTGGGTCTCGCG
GTATCATTGCAGCACTGGGGCCAGATGGTAAGCCCTCCCGTATCGTAGTTATCTACACGACGGGGAGTCA
GGCAACTATGGATGAACGAAATAGACAGATCGCTGAGATAGGTGCCTCACTGATTAAGCATTGGTAACTG
TCAGACCAAGTTTACTCATATATACTTTAGATTGATTTAAAACTTCATTTTTAATTTAAAAGGATCTAGG
TGAAGATCCTTTTTGATAATCTCATGACCAAAATCCCTTAACGTGAGTTTTCGTTCCACTGAGCGTCAGA
CCCCGTAGAAAAGATCAAAGGATCTTCTTGAGATCCTTTTTTTCTGCGCGTAATCTGCTGCTTGCAAACA
AAAAAACCACCGCTACCAGCGGTGGTTTGTTTGCCGGATCAAGAGCTACCAACTCTTTTTCCGAAGGTAA
CTGGCTTCA
